Addgene plasmid #228665: Human Coxsackievirus A16 strain G10 inactive 2A protease
Purpose: Bacterial expression of the A71 2A protease, innactive and can be used as a control in assays
Depositing lab: ASAP Discovery & Frank von Delft. Depositing organization: University of Oxford.
Backbone
  Vector backbone: pNIC-6HIS-SUMO-GG
  Backbone manufacturer: Centre for Medicines Discovery
  Vector type: Bacterial Expression
Growth in bacteria
  Bacterial resistance: Kanamycin, 50 μg/mL
  Growth temperature: 37°C
  Growth strain: DH5alpha
  Copy number: High Copy
Gene/Insert
  Gene/Insert name: Enterovirus A71 2A protease
  Species: Enterovirus A71
  Insert size (bp): 753
  Mutation: Avitag insertion and C2A mutations / Active site cys C110A mutant
  GenBank ID: NP_042242.1
  Tag / fusion protein: His-SUMO (N terminal on insert)
  Cloning method: Golden Gate
Terms and licenses: Academic/Nonprofit Terms; Industry Terms: Not Available to Industry
How to cite: Human Coxsackievirus A16 strain G10 inactive 2A protease was a gift from ASAP Discovery & Frank von Delft (Addgene plasmid # 228665 ; http://n2t.net/addgene:228665 ; RRID:Addgene_228665)
