[The description below was written by a language model from this plasmid's Addgene catalogue record and pLannotate feature annotations shown in this document.]
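Description:
Human Coxsackievirus A16 strain G10 inactive 2A protease is a 6,015 nt bacterial expression plasmid built on the pNIC-6HIS-SUMO-GG backbone, a pET-style vector into which the insert was placed by Golden Gate cloning. It is propagated in E. coli under kanamycin selection (aph(3')-Ia) from a ColE1/pMB1-type origin. The backbone also carries the bom and rop elements, an f1 origin, and non-functional remnants of a tetracycline resistance gene. The catalogue lists it as high copy, although rop is normally associated with reduced copy number.

Expression is driven by a T7 promoter with an adjacent lac operator and the T7 gene 10 ribosome binding site, and transcription ends at a T7 terminator. The plasmid-borne lacI gene supplies repressor, so expression is IPTG-inducible in hosts that provide T7 RNA polymerase. The open reading frame encodes an N-terminal His-SUMO fusion partner followed by the enteroviral 2A protease. The SUMO moiety typically aids solubility and allows the tag to be removed with a SUMO protease. The record lists an Avitag insertion, which would permit site-specific biotinylation, together with "C2A" changes and a C110A substitution of the active-site cysteine that abolishes catalytic activity. A short His-tag fragment is also annotated downstream of the insert; the record does not indicate whether it is translated as part of the product.

The record is inconsistent about the viral source. The plasmid name refers to coxsackievirus A16 strain G10, and the sequence annotation matches the protease region to the CV-A16 G10 polyprotein, whereas the insert, species and purpose fields name enterovirus A71. The stated use is production of catalytically dead 2A protease as a negative control in assays.
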