Features (pLannotate 1.2.2; 20 found; start..end, strand, type, name):
     20..38      +  promoter       T7 promoter: promoter for bacteriophage T7 RNA polymerase
     39..63      +  protein_bind   lac operator: The lac repressor binds to the lac operator to inhibit transcription in E. coli. This inhibition can be relieved by adding lactose or isopropyl-β-D-thiogalactopyranoside (IPTG). lac repressor encoded by lacI
     78..100     +  RBS            RBS: efficient ribosome binding site from bacteriophage T7 gene 10 (Olins and Rangwala, 1989)
    138..422     +  CDS            SUMO1 (fragment): SUMO1_HUMAN - Also known as SMT3C, SMT3H3, UBL1. Experimental evidence at protein level: Swiss-Prot protein existence level 1. Ubiquitin-like protein that can be covalently attached to proteins as a monomer or a lysine-linked polymer. Covalent attachment via an isopeptide bond to its substrates requires prior activation by the E1 complex SAE1-SAE2 and linkage to the E2 enzyme UBE2I, and can be promoted by E3 ligases such as PIAS1-4, RANBP2 or CBX4. This post- translational modification on lysine residues of proteins plays a crucial role in a number of cellular processes such as nuclear transpo
    423..854     +  CDS            POLG_CX16G (fragment): Experimental evidence at protein level: Swiss-Prot protein existence level 1. [RNA-directed RNA polymerase]: Replicates the viral genomic RNA on the surface of intracellular membranes. May form linear arrays of subunits that propagate along a strong head-to-tail interaction called interface-I. Covalently attaches UMP to a tyrosine of VPg, which is used to prime RNA synthesis. The positive stranded RNA genome is first replicated at virus induced membranous vesicles, creating a dsRNA genomic replication form. This dsRNA is then used as template to synthesize positive stranded RNA genomes. ss(+)R
    899..916     +  CDS            9xHis (fragment): 9xHis affinity tag
    926..975     +  CDS            SET1 (fragment): solubility-enhancement tag derived from T7 phage gene 10B
    983..1030    +  terminator     T7 terminator: transcription terminator for bacteriophage T7 RNA polymerase
   1067..1495    +  rep_origin     f1 ori (sequence partly withheld): f1 bacteriophage origin of replication; arrow indicates direction of (+) strand synthesis
   1548..1605    +  promoter       AmpR promoter (fragment): bla
   1614..2429    -  CDS            KanR: aminoglycoside phosphotransferase; aph(3')-Ia; confers resistance to kanamycin in bacteria or G418 (Geneticin®) in eukaryotes
   2551..3139    +  rep_origin     ori: high-copy-number ColE1/pMB1/pBR322/pUC origin of replication
   3325..3464    -  misc_feature   bom: basis of mobility region from pBR322
   3566..3757    -  CDS            rop: Rop protein, which maintains plasmids at low copy number; rop
   3774..4154    +  CDS            YPB1_ECOLX: Protein predicted: Swiss-Prot protein existence level 4. From Escherichia coli.
   4226..4517    -  CDS            TcR (fragment): tetracycline efflux protein; tet; confers resistance to tetracycline
   4532..4553    -  protein_bind   CAP binding site: CAP binding activates transcription in the presence of cAMP. E. coli catabolite activator protein
   4566..5648    -  CDS            lacI: lac repressor; lacI; The lac repressor binds to the lac operator to inhibit transcription in E. coli. This inhibition can be relieved by adding lactose or isopropyl-β-D-thiogalactopyranoside (IPTG).
   5649..5726    -  promoter       lacI promoter: lacI
   5734..6013    -  CDS            TcR (fragment): tetracycline efflux protein; tet; confers resistance to tetracycline
>Addgene plasmid #228665 | Human Coxsackievirus A16 strain G10 inactive 2A protease | addgene full sequence | sequence record 461609 | Addgene NGS Result
GATCTCGATCCCGCGAAATTAATACGACTCACTATAGGGGAATTGTGAGCGGATAACAATTCCCCTCTAG
AAATAATTTTGTTTAACTTTAAGAAGGAGATATACATATGCACCACCATCATCACCATGGCTCAGGAGAT
CAGGAAGCGAAACCTTCGACCGAGGACCTGGGCGACAAGAAAGAAGGGGAGTATATTAAGTTAAAGGTGA
TCGGCCAGGACTCAAGCGAGATCCACTTCAAAGTCAAAATGACCACGCACCTCAAGAAGTTGAAGGAGAG
TTACTGTCAACGGCAAGGGGTTCCTATGAACTCGCTTCGCTTCCTGTTCGAGGGCCAGCGAATTGCGGAC
AACCACACACCTAAGGAACTTGGTATGGAAGAGGAAGACGTCATTGAGGTGTACCAGGAGCAGACAGGCG
GCTCGGGTGCCATATATGTGGGTAACTATCGTGTGGTTAATCGCCACCTCGCTACTCACAATGATTGGGC
CAACTTAGTGTGGGAGGACAGCTCTCGCGATCTCCTTGTATCATCGACCACTGCGCAGGGTTGCGACACC
ATTGCGCGCTGTGATTGCCAGACAGGCGTGTATTATTGCTCGTCTCGTCGTAAACATTATCCGGTTTCTT
TTTCTAAGCCGTCACTGATCTTTGTTGAAGCGTCAGAGTACTATCCAGCCCGTTATCAGTCCCATCTGAT
GCTGGCTGTGGGTCACAGCGAACCCGGGGATGCTGGCGGTATACTGCGCTGTCAGCACGGTGTAGTTGGC
ATTGTCAGTACAGGAGGTAATGGGTTAGTCGGATTTGCCGATGTGCGGGATTTACTGTGGTTGGACGAGG
AGGCTATGGAACAGTAATGACTCGAGCACCCGTCGACAAGCTTGCGGCCGCACTCGAGCACCACCACCAC
CACCACTGAGATCCGGCTGCTAACAAAGCCCGAAAGGAAGCTGAGTTGGCTGCTGCCACCGCTGAGCAAT
AACTAGCATAACCCCTTGGGGCCTCTAAACGGGTCTTGAGGGGTTTTTTGCTGAAAGGAGGAACTATATC
CGGATTGGCGAATGGG
[124 nt withheld, positions 1067-1190]
C
[91 nt withheld, positions 1192-1282]
A
[49 nt withheld, positions 1284-1332]
CCTTTGACGTTGGAGTCCACGTTCTTT
[37 nt withheld, positions 1360-1396]
ACCCTATCTCGGTCTATTCTTTTGATTTATAAGGGATTTTGCCGATTTCGGCCTATTGGTTAAAAAATGA
GCTGATTTAACAAAAATTTAACGCGAATTTTAACAAAATATTAACGCTTACAATTTAGGTGGCACTTTTC
GGGGAAATGTGCGCGGAACCCCTATTTGTTTATTTTTCTAAATACATTCAAATATGTATCCGCTCATGAA
TTAATTCTTAGAAAAACTCATCGAGCATCAAATGAAACTGCAATTTATTCATATCAGGATTATCAATACC
ATATTTTTGAAAAAGCCGTTTCTGTAATGAAGGAGAAAACTCACCGAGGCAGTTCCATAGGATGGCAAGA
TCCTGGTATCGGTCTGCGATTCCGACTCGTCCAACATCAATACAACCTATTAATTTCCCCTCGTCAAAAA
TAAGGTTATCAAGTGAGAAATCACCATGAGTGACGACTGAATCCGGTGAGAATGGCAAAAGTTTATGCAT
TTCTTTCCAGACTTGTTCAACAGGCCAGCCATTACGCTCGTCATCAAAATCACTCGCATCAACCAAACCG
TTATTCATTCGTGATTGCGCCTGAGCGAGACGAAATACGCGATCGCTGTTAAAAGGACAATTACAAACAG
GAATCGAATGCAACCGGCGCAGGAACACTGCCAGCGCATCAACAATATTTTCACCTGAATCAGGATATTC
TTCTAATACCTGGAATGCTGTTTTCCCGGGGATCGCAGTGGTGAGTAACCATGCATCATCAGGAGTACGG
ATAAAATGCTTGATGGTCGGAAGAGGCATAAATTCCGTCAGCCAGTTTAGTCTGACCATCTCATCTGTAA
CATCATTGGCAACGCTACCTTTGCCATGTTTCAGAAACAACTCTGGCGCATCGGGCTTCCCATACAATCG
ATAGATTGTCGCACCTGATTGCCCGACATTATCGCGAGCCCATTTATACCCATATAAATCAGCATCCATG
TTGGAATTTAATCGCGGCCTAGAGCAAGACGTTTCCCGTTGAATATGGCTCATAACACCCCTTGTATTAC
TGTTTATGTAAGCAGACAGTTTTATTGTTCATGACCAAAATCCCTTAACGTGAGTTTTCGTTCCACTGAG
CGTCAGACCCCGTAGAAAAGATCAAAGGATCTTCTTGAGATCCTTTTTTTCTGCGCGTAATCTGCTGCTT
GCAAACAAAAAAACCACCGCTACCAGCGGTGGTTTGTTTGCCGGATCAAGAGCTACCAACTCTTTTTCCG
AAGGTAACTGGCTTCAGCAGAGCGCAGATACCAAATACTGTCCTTCTAGTGTAGCCGTAGTTAGGCCACC
ACTTCAAGAACTCTGTAGCACCGCCTACATACCTCGCTCTGCTAATCCTGTTACCAGTGGCTGCTGCCAG
TGGCGATAAGTCGTGTCTTACCGGGTTGGACTCAAGACGATAGTTACCGGATAAGGCGCAGCGGTCGGGC
TGAACGGGGGGTTCGTGCACACAGCCCAGCTTGGAGCGAACGACCTACACCGAACTGAGATACCTACAGC
GTGAGCTATGAGAAAGCGCCACGCTTCCCGAAGGGAGAAAGGCGGACAGGTATCCGGTAAGCGGCAGGGT
CGGAACAGGAGAGCGCACGAGGGAGCTTCCAGGGGGAAACGCCTGGTATCTTTATAGTCCTGTCGGGTTT
CGCCACCTCTGACTTGAGCGTCGATTTTTGTGATGCTCGTCAGGGGGGCGGAGCCTATGGAAAAACGCCA
GCAACGCGGCCTTTTTACGGTTCCTGGCCTTTTGCTGGCCTTTTGCTCACATGTTCTTTCCTGCGTTATC
CCCTGATTCTGTGGATAACCGTATTACCGCCTTTGAGTGAGCTGATACCGCTCGCCGCAGCCGAACGACC
GAGCGCAGCGAGTCAGTGAGCGAGGAAGCGGAAGAGCGCCTGATGCGGTATTTTCTCCTTACGCATCTGT
GCGGTATTTCACACCGCAATGGTGCACTCTCAGTACAATCTGCTCTGATGCCGCATAGTTAAGCCAGTAT
ACACTCCGCTATCGCTACGTGACTGGGTCATGGCTGCGCCCCGACACCCGCCAACACCCGCTGACGCGCC
CTGACGGGCTTGTCTGCTCCCGGCATCCGCTTACAGACAAGCTGTGACCGTCTCCGGGAGCTGCATGTGT
CAGAGGTTTTCACCGTCATCACCGAAACGCGCGAGGCAGCTGCGGTAAAGCTCATCAGCGTGGTCGTGAA
GCGATTCACAGATGTCTGCCTGTTCATCCGCGTCCAGCTCGTTGAGTTTCTCCAGAAGCGTTAATGTCTG
GCTTCTGATAAAGCGGGCCATGTTAAGGGCGGTTTTTTCCTGTTTGGTCACTGATGCCTCCGTGTAAGGG
GGATTTCTGTTCATGGGGGTAATGATACCGATGAAACGAGAGAGGATGCTCACGATACGGGTTACTGATG
ATGAACATGCCCGGTTACTGGAACGTTGTGAGGGTAAACAACTGGCGGTATGGATGCGGCGGGACCAGAG
AAAAATCACTCAGGGTCAATGCCAGCGCTTCGTTAATACAGATGTAGGTGTTCCACAGGGTAGCCAGCAG
CATCCTGCGATGCAGATCCGGAACATAATGGTGCAGGGCGCTGACTTCCGCGTTTCCAGACTTTACGAAA
CACGGAAACCGAAGACCATTCATGTTGTTGCTCAGGTCGCAGACGTTTTGCAGCAGCAGTCGCTTCACGT
TCGCTCGCGTATCGGTGATTCATTCTGCTAACCAGTAAGGCAACCCCGCCAGCCTAGCCGGGTCCTCAAC
GACAGGAGCACGATCATGCGCACCCGTGGGGCCGCCATGCCGGCGATAATGGCCTGCTTCTCGCCGAAAC
GTTTGGTGGCGGGACCAGTGACGAAGGCTTGAGCGAGGGCGTGCAAGATTCCGAATACCGCAAGCGACAG
GCCGATCATCGTCGCGCTCCAGCGAAAGTGGTCCTCGCCGAAAATGACCCAGAGCGCTGCCGGCACCTGT
CCTACGAGTTGCATGATAAAGAAGACAGTCATAAGTGCGGCGACGATAGTCATGCCCCGCGCCCACCGGA
AGGAGCTGACTGGGTTGAAGGCTCTCAAGGGCATCGGTCGAGATCCCGGTGCCTAATGAGTGAGCTAACT
TACATTAATTGCGTTGCGCTCACTGCCCGCTTTCCAGTCGGGAAACCTGTCGTGCCAGCTGCATTAATGA
ATCGGCCAACGCGCGGGGAGAGGCGGTTTGCGTATTGGGCGCCAGGGTGGTTTTTCTTTTCACCAGTGAG
ACGGGCAACAGCTGATTGCCCTTCACCGCCTGGCCCTGAGAGAGTTGCAGCAAGCGGTCCACGCTGGTTT
GCCCCAGCAGGCGAAAATCCTGTTTGATGGTGGTTAACGGCGGGATATAACATGAGCTGTCTTCGGTATC
GTCGTATCCCACTACCGAGATATCCGCACCAACGCGCAGCCCGGACTCGGTAATGGCGCGCATTGCGCCC
AGCGCCATCTGATCGTTGGCAACCAGCATCGCAGTGGGAACGATGCCCTCATTCAGCATTTGCATGGTTT
GTTGAAAACCGGACATGGCACTCCAGTCGCCTTCCCGTTCCGCTATCGGCTGAATTTGATTGCGAGTGAG
ATATTTATGCCAGCCAGCCAGACGCAGACGCGCCGAGACAGAACTTAATGGGCCCGCTAACAGCGCGATT
TGCTGGTGACCCAATGCGACCAGATGCTCCACGCCCAGTCGCGTACCGTCTTCATGGGAGAAAATAATAC
TGTTGATGGGTGTCTGGTCAGAGACATCAAGAAATAACGCCGGAACATTAGTGCAGGCAGCTTCCACAGC
AATGGCATCCTGGTCATCCAGCGGATAGTTAATGATCAGCCCACTGACGCGTTGCGCGAGAAGATTGTGC
ACCGCCGCTTTACAGGCTTCGACGCCGCTTCGTTCTACCATCGACACCACCACGCTGGCACCCAGTTGAT
CGGCGCGAGATTTAATCGCCGCGACAATTTGCGACGGCGCGTGCAGGGCCAGACTGGAGGTGGCAACGCC
AATCAGCAACGACTGTTTGCCCGCCAGTTGTTGTGCCACGCGGTTGGGAATGTAATTCAGCTCCGCCATC
GCCGCTTCCACTTTTTCCCGCGTTTTCGCAGAAACGTGGCTGGCCTGGTTCACCACGCGGGAAACGGTCT
GATAAGAGACACCGGCATACTCTGCGACATCGTATAACGTTACTGGTTTCACATTCACCACCCTGAATTG
ACTCTCTTCCGGGCGCTATCATGCCATACCGCGAAAGGTTTTGCGCCATTCGATGGTGTCCGGGATCTCG
ACGCTCTCCCTTATGCGACTCCTGCATTAGGAAGCAGCCCAGTAGTAGGTTGAGGCCGTTGAGCACCGCC
GCCGCAAGGAATGGTGCATGCAAGGAGATGGCGCCCAACAGTCCCCCGGCCACGGGGCCTGCCACCATAC
CCACGCCGAAACAAGCGCTCATGAGCCCGAAGTGGCGAGCCCGATCTTCCCCATCGGTGATGTCGGCGAT
ATAGGCGCCAGCAACCGCACCTGTGGCGCCGGTGATGCCGGCCACGATGCGTCCGGCGTAGAGGATCGA
