>Addgene plasmid #228665 | Human Coxsackievirus A16 strain G10 inactive 2A protease | depositor partial sequence | sequence record 449326 | Coding region for expression
ATGCACCACCATCATCACCATGGCTCAGGAGATCAGGAAGCGAAACCTTCGACCGAGGACCTGGGCGACA
AGAAAGAAGGGGAGTATATTAAGTTAAAGGTGATCGGCCAGGACTCAAGCGAGATCCACTTCAAAGTCAA
AATGACCACGCACCTCAAGAAGTTGAAGGAGAGTTACTGTCAACGGCAAGGGGTTCCTATGAACTCGCTT
CGCTTCCTGTTCGAGGGCCAGCGAATTGCGGACAACCACACACCTAAGGAACTTGGTATGGAAGAGGAAG
ACGTCATTGAGGTGTACCAGGAGCAGACAGGCGGCTCGGGTGCCATATATGTGGGTAACTATCGTGTGGT
TAATCGCCACCTCGCTACTCACAATGATTGGGCCAACTTAGTGTGGGAGGACAGCTCTCGCGATCTCCTT
GTATCATCGACCACTGCGCAGGGTTGCGACACCATTGCGCGCTGTGATTGCCAGACAGGCGTGTATTATT
GCTCGTCTCGTCGTAAACATTATCCGGTTTCTTTTTCTAAGCCGTCACTGATCTTTGTTGAAGCGTCAGA
GTACTATCCAGCCCGTTATCAGTCCCATCTGATGCTGGCTGTGGGTCACAGCGAACCCGGGGATGCTGGC
GGTATACTGCGCTGTCAGCACGGTGTAGTTGGCATTGTCAGTACAGGAGGTAATGGGTTAGTCGGATTTG
CCGATGTGCGGGATTTACTGTGGTTGGACGAGGAGGCTATGGAACAGTAATGA
